Addgene plasmid #77280: PKMYT1 gRNA (BRDN0001146750)
Purpose: 3rd generation lentiviral gRNA plasmid targeting human PKMYT1
Depositing lab: John Doench & David Root. Depositing organization: Broad Institute. Publication: Optimized sgRNA design to maximize activity and minimize off-target effects of CRISPR-Cas9. Doench JG, Fusi N, Sullender M, Hegde M, Vaimberg EW, Donovan KF, Smith I, Tothova Z, Wilen C, Orchard R, Virgin HW, Listgarten J, Root DE. Nat Biotechnol. 2016 Jan 18. doi: 10.1038/nbt.3437. PubMed 26780180.
Backbone
  Vector backbone: lentiGuide-Puro
  Backbone manufacturer: Zhang Lab (Addgene plasmid # 52963)
  Vector type: Mammalian Expression, Lentiviral, CRISPR
  Selectable markers: Puromycin
Growth in bacteria
  Bacterial resistance: Ampicillin, 100 μg/mL
  Growth temperature: 37°C
  Growth strain: DH5alpha
  Copy number: High Copy
Gene/Insert
  Gene/Insert name: PKMYT1 (alt names: PKMYT1; NM_001258450.1)
  gRNA/shRNA sequence: AGCAGCGGATGTGTTCAGGT
  Species: H. sapiens (human)
  Entrez Gene: PKMYT1 (a.k.a. MYT1, PPP1R126)
  Promoter: hU6
  Cloning method: Unknown
  Sequencing primers: 5′ U6-F; 3′ pS2-R
Terms and licenses: Academic/Nonprofit Terms; Industry Terms: Not Available to Industry
Depositor comments: The gRNA was designed to target the following Genbank reference sequence(s): NM_001258450.1,NM_001258451.1,NM_004203.4,NM_182687.2. Note that this plasmid does NOT contain Cas9. It should be used in conjunction with lentiCas9-Blast (Addgene #52962) or otherwise with cell lines already expressing Cas9. Browse the full kinome gRNA library at http://www.addgene.org/pooled-library/broadgpp-human-kinome/ or visit http://www.broadinstitute.org/rnai/public/ for detailed protocols and information.
How to cite: PKMYT1 gRNA (BRDN0001146750) was a gift from John Doench & David Root (Addgene plasmid # 77280 ; http://n2t.net/addgene:77280 ; RRID:Addgene_77280)
