[The description below was written by a language model from this plasmid's Addgene catalogue record and pLannotate feature annotations shown in this document.]
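Description:
PKMYT1 gRNA (BRDN0001146750) is a third-generation lentiviral guide RNA plasmid built on the lentiGuide-Puro backbone and designed to target human PKMYT1 (also known as MYT1), with the guide chosen to match several reference transcripts of the gene. It is propagated in E. coli as a high-copy plasmid through a ColE1/pUC-type origin with ampicillin selection (AmpR). The annotated sequence of about 8.3 kb also carries an f1 origin, an SV40 origin and residual lac and T7/T3 cloning-vector elements outside the viral region.

The transfer cassette is framed by an RSV promoter fused to a truncated HIV-1 5' LTR, which allows Tat-independent production of the viral genome, and a self-inactivating ΔU3 3' LTR followed by an SV40 polyadenylation signal. Between them lie the Ψ packaging signal with a partial gag sequence, the Rev response element for nuclear export of the full-length RNA, and a cPPT/CTS that aids nuclear import. A human U6 RNA polymerase III promoter drives the PKMYT1-specific spacer joined to the Streptococcus pyogenes Cas9 guide scaffold. Downstream, an EF-1α core promoter with its intron A expresses puromycin N-acetyltransferase for selection of transduced mammalian cells, and a WPRE enhances transcript expression.

The plasmid does not encode Cas9, so it is meant to be used with a separate Cas9 lentiviral vector or in cells that already express Cas9, typically for knockout of PKMYT1. It belongs to a set of guides targeting the human kinome, associated with work on optimised sgRNA design for higher on-target activity and fewer off-target effects.
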