Features (pLannotate 1.2.2; 29 found; start..end, strand, type, name):
     14..80      +  CDS            small t antigen (fragment): SV40 (simian virus 40) small t antigen
    106..317     +  promoter       EF-1α core promoter: core promoter for human elongation factor EF-1α
    318..1256    +  intron         EF-1α intron A: intron upstream of the start codon of human EF-1α
   1278..1877    +  CDS            PuroR (fragment): puromycin N-acetyltransferase; pac from Streptomyces; confers resistance to puromycin
   1893..2481    +  misc_feature   WPRE: woodchuck hepatitis virus posttranscriptional regulatory element
   2532..2551    +  misc_feature   cPPT/CTS (fragment): central polypurine tract and central termination sequence of HIV-1
   2553..2786    +  LTR            3' LTR (ΔU3): self-inactivating 3' long terminal repeat (LTR) from HIV-1
   2864..2985    +  polyA_signal   SV40 poly(A) signal: SV40 polyadenylation signal
   3025..3160    +  rep_origin     SV40 ori: SV40 origin of replication
   3181..3199    -  promoter       T7 promoter: promoter for bacteriophage T7 RNA polymerase
   3207..3362    +  CDS            lacZα (fragment): LacZα fragment of β-galactosidase; lacZ fragment
   3367..3795    +  rep_origin     f1 ori (sequence partly withheld): f1 bacteriophage origin of replication; arrow indicates direction of (+) strand synthesis
   3848..3952    +  promoter       AmpR promoter: bla
   3953..4813    +  CDS            AmpR: β-lactamase; bla; confers resistance to ampicillin, carbenicillin, and related antibiotics
   4984..5572    +  rep_origin     ori: high-copy-number ColE1/pMB1/pBR322/pUC origin of replication
   5755..5847    +  CDS            lacI (fragment): lac repressor; lacI; The lac repressor binds to the lac operator to inhibit transcription in E. coli. This inhibition can be relieved by adding lactose or isopropyl-β-D-thiogalactopyranoside (IPTG).
   5860..5881    +  protein_bind   CAP binding site: CAP binding activates transcription in the presence of cAMP. E. coli catabolite activator protein
   5896..5926    +  promoter       lac promoter: promoter for the E. coli lac operon
   5934..5950    +  protein_bind   lac operator: The lac repressor binds to the lac operator to inhibit transcription in E. coli. This inhibition can be relieved by adding lactose or isopropyl-β-D-thiogalactopyranoside (IPTG). lac repressor encoded by lacI
   5995..6013    +  promoter       T3 promoter: promoter for bacteriophage T3 RNA polymerase
   6041..6267    +  promoter       RSV promoter: Rous sarcoma virus enhancer/promoter
   6268..6448    +  LTR            5' LTR (truncated): truncated 5' long terminal repeat (LTR) from HIV-1
   6495..6620    +  misc_feature   HIV-1 Ψ: packaging signal of human immunodeficiency virus type 1
   6604..6967    +  CDS            HIV-1 gag (fragment): gag protein from human immunodeficiency virus 1; gag
   7113..7346    +  misc_feature   RRE: The Rev response element (RRE) of HIV-1 allows for Rev-dependent mRNA export from the nucleus to the cytoplasm.
   7723..7749    +  CDS            Rev (fragment): human immunodeficiency virus 1 (HIV-1) Rev protein; rev; enhances nuclear export of unspliced and incompletely spliced viral mRNAs
   7753..7993    +  promoter       U6 promoter: RNA polymerase III promoter for human U6 snRNA
   8023..8098    +  misc_RNA       gRNA scaffold: guide RNA scaffold for the Streptococcus pyogenes CRISPR/Cas9 system
   8154..8271    +  misc_feature   cPPT/CTS: central polypurine tract and central termination sequence of HIV-1
>Addgene plasmid #77280 | PKMYT1 gRNA (BRDN0001146750) | addgene full sequence | sequence record 187452 | Addgene Assembled Sequence
CCCGGGTGCAAAGATGGATAAAGTTTTAAACAGAGAGGAATCTTTGCAGCTAATGGACCTTCTAGGTCTT
GAAAGGAGTGGGAATTGGCTCCGGTGCCCGTCAGTGGGCAGAGCGCACATCGCCCACAGTCCCCGAGAAG
TTGGGGGGAGGGGTCGGCAATTGATCCGGTGCCTAGAGAAGGTGGCGCGGGGTAAACTGGGAAAGTGATG
TCGTGTACTGGCTCCGCCTTTTTCCCGAGGGTGGGGGAGAACCGTATATAAGTGCAGTAGTCGCCGTGAA
CGTTCTTTTTCGCAACGGGTTTGCCGCCAGAACACAGGTAAGTGCCGTGTGTGGTTCCCGCGGGCCTGGC
CTCTTTACGGGTTATGGCCCTTGCGTGCCTTGAATTACTTCCACCTGGCTGCAGTACGTGATTCTTGATC
CCGAGCTTCGGGTTGGAAGTGGGTGGGAGAGTTCGAGGCCTTGCGCTTAAGGAGCCCCTTCGCCTCGTGC
TTGAGTTGAGGCCTGGCCTGGGCGCTGGGGCCGCCGCGTGCGAATCTGGTGGCACCTTCGCGCCTGTCTC
GCTGCTTTCGATAAGTCTCTAGCCATTTAAAATTTTTGATGACCTGCTGCGACGCTTTTTTTCTGGCAAG
ATAGTCTTGTAAATGCGGGCCAAGATCTGCACACTGGTATTTCGGTTTTTGGGGCCGCGGGCGGCGACGG
GGCCCGTGCGTCCCAGCGCACATGTTCGGCGAGGCGGGGCCTGCGAGCGCGGCCACCGAGAATCGGACGG
GGGTAGTCTCAAGCTGGCCGGCCTGCTCTGGTGCCTGGCCTCGCGCCGCCGTGTATCGCCCCGCCCTGGG
CGGCAAGGCTGGCCCGGTCGGCACCAGTTGCGTGAGCGGAAAGATGGCCGCTTCCCGGCCCTGCTGCAGG
GAGCTCAAAATGGAGGACGCGGCGCTCGGGAGAGCGGGCGGGTGAGTCACCCACACAAAGGAAAAGGGCC
TTTCCGTCCTCAGCCGTCGCTTCATGTGACTCCACGGAGTACCGGGCGCCGTCCAGGCACCTCGATTAGT
TCTCGAGCTTTTGGAGTACGTCGTCTTTAGGTTGGGGGGAGGGGTTTTATGCGATGGAGTTTCCCCACAC
TGAGTGGGTGGAGACTGAAGTTAGGCCAGCTTGGCACTTGATGTAATTCTCCTTGGAATTTGCCCTTTTT
GAGTTTGGATCTTGGTTCATTCTCAAGCCTCAGACAGTGGTTCAAAGTTTTTTTCTTCCATTTCAGGTGT
CGTGACGTACGGCCACCATGACCGAGTACAAGCCCACGGTGCGCCTCGCCACCCGCGACGACGTCCCCAG
GGCCGTACGCACCCTCGCCGCCGCGTTCGCCGACTACCCCGCCACGCGCCACACCGTCGATCCGGACCGC
CACATCGAGCGGGTCACCGAGCTGCAAGAACTCTTCCTCACGCGCGTCGGGCTCGACATCGGCAAGGTGT
GGGTCGCGGACGACGGCGCCGCCGTGGCGGTCTGGACCACGCCGGAGAGCGTCGAAGCGGGGGCGGTGTT
CGCCGAGATCGGCCCGCGCATGGCCGAGTTGAGCGGTTCCCGGCTGGCCGCGCAGCAACAGATGGAAGGC
CTCCTGGCGCCGCACCGGCCCAAGGAGCCCGCGTGGTTCCTGGCCACCGTCGGAGTCTCGCCCGACCACC
AGGGCAAGGGTCTGGGCAGCGCCGTCGTGCTCCCCGGAGTGGAGGCGGCCGAGCGCGCCGGGGTGCCCGC
CTTCCTGGAGACCTCCGCGCCCCGCAACCTCCCCTTCTACGAGCGGCTCGGCTTCACCGTCACCGCCGAC
GTCGAGGTGCCCGAAGGACCGCGCACCTGGTGCATGACCCGCAAGCCCGGTGCCTGAACGCGTTAAGTCG
ACAATCAACCTCTGGATTACAAAATTTGTGAAAGATTGACTGGTATTCTTAACTATGTTGCTCCTTTTAC
GCTATGTGGATACGCTGCTTTAATGCCTTTGTATCATGCTATTGCTTCCCGTATGGCTTTCATTTTCTCC
TCCTTGTATAAATCCTGGTTGCTGTCTCTTTATGAGGAGTTGTGGCCCGTTGTCAGGCAACGTGGCGTGG
TGTGCACTGTGTTTGCTGACGCAACCCCCACTGGTTGGGGCATTGCCACCACCTGTCAGCTCCTTTCCGG
GACTTTCGCTTTCCCCCTCCCTATTGCCACGGCGGAACTCATCGCCGCCTGCCTTGCCCGCTGCTGGACA
GGGGCTCGGCTGTTGGGCACTGACAATTCCGTGGTGTTGTCGGGGAAATCATCGTCCTTTCCTTGGCTGC
TCGCCTGTGTTGCCACCTGGATTCTGCGCGGGACGTCCTTCTGCTACGTCCCTTCGGCCCTCAATCCAGC
GGACCTTCCTTCCCGCGGCCTGCTGCCGGCTCTGCGGCCTCTTCCGCGTCTTCGCCTTCGCCCTCAGACG
AGTCGGATCTCCCTTTGGGCCGCCTCCCCGCGTCGACTTTAAGACCAATGACTTACAAGGCAGCTGTAGA
TCTTAGCCACTTTTTAAAAGAAAAGGGGGGACTGGAAGGGCTAATTCACTCCCAACGAAGACAAGATCTG
CTTTTTGCTTGTACTGGGTCTCTCTGGTTAGACCAGATCTGAGCCTGGGAGCTCTCTGGCTAACTAGGGA
ACCCACTGCTTAAGCCTCAATAAAGCTTGCCTTGAGTGCTTCAAGTAGTGTGTGCCCGTCTGTTGTGTGA
CTCTGGTAACTAGAGATCCCTCAGACCCTTTTAGTCAGTGTGGAAAATCTCTAGCAGTACGTATAGTAGT
TCATGTCATCTTATTATTCAGTATTTATAACTTGCAAAGAAATGAATATCAGAGAGTGAGAGGAACTTGT
TTATTGCAGCTTATAATGGTTACAAATAAAGCAATAGCATCACAAATTTCACAAATAAAGCATTTTTTTC
ACTGCATTCTAGTTGTGGTTTGTCCAAACTCATCAATGTATCTTATCATGTCTGGCTCTAGCTATCCCGC
CCCTAACTCCGCCCATCCCGCCCCTAACTCCGCCCAGTTCCGCCCATTCTCCGCCCCATGGCTGACTAAT
TTTTTTTATTTATGCAGAGGCCGAGGCCGCCTCGGCCTCTGAGCTATTCCAGAAGTAGTGAGGAGGCTTT
TTTGGAGGCCTAGGGACGTACCCAATTCGCCCTATAGTGAGTCGTATTACGCGCGCTCACTGGCCGTCGT
TTTACAACGTCGTGACTGGGAAAACCCTGGCGTTACCCAACTTAATCGCCTTGCAGCACATCCCCCTTTC
GCCAGCTGGCGTAATAGCGAAGAGGCCCGCACCGATCGCCCTTCCCAACAGTTGCGCAGCCTGAATGGCG
AATGGG
[124 nt withheld, positions 3367-3490]
C
[91 nt withheld, positions 3492-3582]
A
[49 nt withheld, positions 3584-3632]
CCTTTGACGTTGGAGTCCACGTTCTTT
[37 nt withheld, positions 3660-3696]
ACCCTATCTCGGTCTATTCTTTTGATTTATAAGGGATTTTGCCGATTTCGGCCTATTGGTTAAAAAATGA
GCTGATTTAACAAAAATTTAACGCGAATTTTAACAAAATATTAACGCTTACAATTTAGGTGGCACTTTTC
GGGGAAATGTGCGCGGAACCCCTATTTGTTTATTTTTCTAAATACATTCAAATATGTATCCGCTCATGAG
ACAATAACCCTGATAAATGCTTCAATAATATTGAAAAAGGAAGAGTATGAGTATTCAACATTTCCGTGTC
GCCCTTATTCCCTTTTTTGCGGCATTTTGCCTTCCTGTTTTTGCTCACCCAGAAACGCTGGTGAAAGTAA
AAGATGCTGAAGATCAGTTGGGTGCACGAGTGGGTTACATCGAACTGGATCTCAACAGCGGTAAGATCCT
TGAGAGTTTTCGCCCCGAAGAACGTTTTCCAATGATGAGCACTTTTAAAGTTCTGCTATGTGGCGCGGTA
TTATCCCGTATTGACGCCGGGCAAGAGCAACTCGGTCGCCGCATACACTATTCTCAGAATGACTTGGTTG
AGTACTCACCAGTCACAGAAAAGCATCTTACGGATGGCATGACAGTAAGAGAATTATGCAGTGCTGCCAT
AACCATGAGTGATAACACTGCGGCCAACTTACTTCTGACAACGATCGGAGGACCGAAGGAGCTAACCGCT
TTTTTGCACAACATGGGGGATCATGTAACTCGCCTTGATCGTTGGGAACCGGAGCTGAATGAAGCCATAC
CAAACGACGAGCGTGACACCACGATGCCTGTAGCAATGGCAACAACGTTGCGCAAACTATTAACTGGCGA
ACTACTTACTCTAGCTTCCCGGCAACAATTAATAGACTGGATGGAGGCGGATAAAGTTGCAGGACCACTT
CTGCGCTCGGCCCTTCCGGCTGGCTGGTTTATTGCTGATAAATCTGGAGCCGGTGAGCGTGGGTCTCGCG
GTATCATTGCAGCACTGGGGCCAGATGGTAAGCCCTCCCGTATCGTAGTTATCTACACGACGGGGAGTCA
GGCAACTATGGATGAACGAAATAGACAGATCGCTGAGATAGGTGCCTCACTGATTAAGCATTGGTAACTG
TCAGACCAAGTTTACTCATATATACTTTAGATTGATTTAAAACTTCATTTTTAATTTAAAAGGATCTAGG
TGAAGATCCTTTTTGATAATCTCATGACCAAAATCCCTTAACGTGAGTTTTCGTTCCACTGAGCGTCAGA
CCCCGTAGAAAAGATCAAAGGATCTTCTTGAGATCCTTTTTTTCTGCGCGTAATCTGCTGCTTGCAAACA
AAAAAACCACCGCTACCAGCGGTGGTTTGTTTGCCGGATCAAGAGCTACCAACTCTTTTTCCGAAGGTAA
CTGGCTTCAGCAGAGCGCAGATACCAAATACTGTTCTTCTAGTGTAGCCGTAGTTAGGCCACCACTTCAA
GAACTCTGTAGCACCGCCTACATACCTCGCTCTGCTAATCCTGTTACCAGTGGCTGCTGCCAGTGGCGAT
AAGTCGTGTCTTACCGGGTTGGACTCAAGACGATAGTTACCGGATAAGGCGCAGCGGTCGGGCTGAACGG
GGGGTTCGTGCACACAGCCCAGCTTGGAGCGAACGACCTACACCGAACTGAGATACCTACAGCGTGAGCT
ATGAGAAAGCGCCACGCTTCCCGAAGGGAGAAAGGCGGACAGGTATCCGGTAAGCGGCAGGGTCGGAACA
GGAGAGCGCACGAGGGAGCTTCCAGGGGGAAACGCCTGGTATCTTTATAGTCCTGTCGGGTTTCGCCACC
TCTGACTTGAGCGTCGATTTTTGTGATGCTCGTCAGGGGGGCGGAGCCTATGGAAAAACGCCAGCAACGC
GGCCTTTTTACGGTTCCTGGCCTTTTGCTGGCCTTTTGCTCACATGTTCTTTCCTGCGTTATCCCCTGAT
TCTGTGGATAACCGTATTACCGCCTTTGAGTGAGCTGATACCGCTCGCCGCAGCCGAACGACCGAGCGCA
GCGAGTCAGTGAGCGAGGAAGCGGAAGAGCGCCCAATACGCAAACCGCCTCTCCCCGCGCGTTGGCCGAT
TCATTAATGCAGCTGGCACGACAGGTTTCCCGACTGGAAAGCGGGCAGTGAGCGCAACGCAATTAATGTG
AGTTAGCTCACTCATTAGGCACCCCAGGCTTTACACTTTATGCTTCCGGCTCGTATGTTGTGTGGAATTG
TGAGCGGATAACAATTTCACACAGGAAACAGCTATGACCATGATTACGCCAAGCGCGCAATTAACCCTCA
CTAAAGGGAACAAAAGCTGGAGCTGCAAGCTTAATGTAGTCTTATGCAATACTCTTGTAGTCTTGCAACA
TGGTAACGATGAGTTAGCAACATGCCTTACAAGGAGAGAAAAAGCACCGTGCATGCCGATTGGTGGAAGT
AAGGTGGTACGATCGTGCCTTATTAGGAAGGCAACAGACGGGTCTGACATGGATTGGACGAACCACTGAA
TTGCCGCATTGCAGAGATATTGTATTTAAGTGCCTAGCTCGATACATAAACGGGTCTCTCTGGTTAGACC
AGATCTGAGCCTGGGAGCTCTCTGGCTAACTAGGGAACCCACTGCTTAAGCCTCAATAAAGCTTGCCTTG
AGTGCTTCAAGTAGTGTGTGCCCGTCTGTTGTGTGACTCTGGTAACTAGAGATCCCTCAGACCCTTTTAG
TCAGTGTGGAAAATCTCTAGCAGTGGCGCCCGAACAGGGACTTGAAAGCGAAAGGGAAACCAGAGGAGCT
CTCTCGACGCAGGACTCGGCTTGCTGAAGCGCGCACGGCAAGAGGCGAGGGGCGGCGACTGGTGAGTACG
CCAAAAATTTTGACTAGCGGAGGCTAGAAGGAGAGAGATGGGTGCGAGAGCGTCAGTATTAAGCGGGGGA
GAATTAGATCGCGATGGGAAAAAATTCGGTTAAGGCCAGGGGGAAAGAAAAAATATAAATTAAAACATAT
AGTATGGGCAAGCAGGGAGCTAGAACGATTCGCAGTTAATCCTGGCCTGTTAGAAACATCAGAAGGCTGT
AGACAAATACTGGGACAGCTACAACCATCCCTTCAGACAGGATCAGAAGAACTTAGATCATTATATAATA
CAGTAGCAACCCTCTATTGTGTGCATCAAAGGATAGAGATAAAAGACACCAAGGAAGCTTTAGACAAGAT
AGAGGAAGAGCAAAACAAAAGTAAGACCACCGCACAGCAAGCGGCCGCTGATCTTCAGACCTGGAGGAGG
AGATATGAGGGACAATTGGAGAAGTGAATTATATAAATATAAAGTAGTAAAAATTGAACCATTAGGAGTA
GCACCCACCAAGGCAAAGAGAAGAGTGGTGCAGAGAGAAAAAAGAGCAGTGGGAATAGGAGCTTTGTTCC
TTGGGTTCTTGGGAGCAGCAGGAAGCACTATGGGCGCAGCGTCAATGACGCTGACGGTACAGGCCAGACA
ATTATTGTCTGGTATAGTGCAGCAGCAGAACAATTTGCTGAGGGCTATTGAGGCGCAACAGCATCTGTTG
CAACTCACAGTCTGGGGCATCAAGCAGCTCCAGGCAAGAATCCTGGCTGTGGAAAGATACCTAAAGGATC
AACAGCTCCTGGGGATTTGGGGTTGCTCTGGAAAACTCATTTGCACCACTGCTGTGCCTTGGAATGCTAG
TTGGAGTAATAAATCTCTGGAACAGATTTGGAATCACACGACCTGGATGGAGTGGGACAGAGAAATTAAC
AATTACACAAGCTTAATACACTCCTTAATTGAAGAATCGCAAAACCAGCAAGAAAAGAATGAACAAGAAT
TATTGGAATTAGATAAATGGGCAAGTTTGTGGAATTGGTTTAACATAACAAATTGGCTGTGGTATATAAA
ATTATTCATAATGATAGTAGGAGGCTTGGTAGGTTTAAGAATAGTTTTTGCTGTACTTTCTATAGTGAAT
AGAGTTAGGCAGGGATATTCACCATTATCGTTTCAGACCCACCTCCCAACCCCGAGGGGACCCAGAGAGG
GCCTATTTCCCATGATTCCTTCATATTTGCATATACGATACAAGGCTGTTAGAGAGATAATTAGAATTAA
TTTGACTGTAAACACAAAGATATTAGTACAAAATACGTGACGTAGAAAGTAATAATTTCTTGGGTAGTTT
GCAGTTTTAAAATTATGTTTTAAAATGGACTATCATATGCTTACCGTAACTTGAAAGTATTTCGATTTCT
TGGCTTTATATATCTTGTGGAAAGGACGAAACACCGAGCAGCGGATGTGTTCAGGTGTTTTAGAGCTAGA
AATAGCAAGTTAAAATAAGGCTAGTCCGTTATCAACTTGAAAAAGTGGCACCGAGTCGGTGCTTTTTTAA
GCTTGGCGTAACTAGATCTTGAGACAAATGGCAGTATTCATCCACAATTTTAAAAGAAAAGGGGGGATTG
GGGGGTACAGTGCAGGGGAAAGAATAGTAGACATAATAGCAACAGACATACAAACTAAAGAATTACAAAA
ACAAATTACAAAAATTCAAAATTTTCGGGTTTATTACAGGGACAGCAGAGATCCACTTTGGCGCCGGCTC
GAGGGGG
