>Addgene plasmid #77280 | PKMYT1 gRNA (BRDN0001146750) | depositor partial sequence | sequence record 144740 | Target Sequence
AGCAGCGGATGTGTTCAGGT
