>Addgene plasmid #77280 | PKMYT1 gRNA (BRDN0001146750) | addgene partial sequence | sequence record 187451 | hU6-F
TTCTTGGGTAGTTTGCAGTTTTAAAATTATGTTTTAAAATGGACTATCATATGCTTACCGTAACTTGAAA
GTATTTCGATTTCTTGGCTTTATATATCTTGTGGAAAGGACGAAACACCGAGCAGCGGATGTGTTCAGGT
GTTTTAGAGCTAGAAATAGCAAGTTAAAATAAGGCTAGTCCGTTATCAACTTGAAAAAGTGGCACCGAGT
CGGTGCTTTTTTAAGCTTGGCGTAACTAGATCTTGAGACAAATGGCAGTATTCATCCACAATTTTAAAAG
AAAAGGGGGGATTGGGGGGTACAGTGCAGGGGAAAGAATAGTAGACATAATAGCAACAGACATACAAACT
AAAGAATTACAAAAACAAATTACAAAAATTCAAAATTTTCGGGTTTATTACAGGGACAGCAGAGATCCAC
TTTGGCGCCGGCTCGAGGGGGCCCGGGTGCAAAGATGGATAAAGTTTTAAACAGAGAGGAATCTTTGCAG
CTAATGGACCTTCTAGGTCTTGAAAGGAGTGGGAATTGGCTCCGGTGCCCGTCAGTGGGCAGAGCGCACA
TCGCCCACAG
